>Addgene plasmid #128692 | pDestTol2pA2-LA-nanoLuc-RA | depositor full sequence | sequence record 246746 | pDestTol2pA2-LA-nanoLuc-RA sequence 6086 bps
CCACCTAAATTGTAAGCGTTAATATTTTGTTAAAATTCGCGTTAAATTTTTGTTAAATCAGCTCATTTTT
TAACCAATAGGCCGAAATCGGCAAAATCCCTTATAAATCAAAAGAATAGACCGAGATAGGGT
[37 nt withheld, positions 133-169]
AAAGAACGTGGACTCCAACGTCAAAGG
[32 nt withheld, positions 197-228]
GCTGGCTAAGAACTCATCAGCCTCCCCGGTCCATCTACCCACGTACCAATGCACCAATTGGCCACAATGA
CGGCTACTACATGGTGCCATTCCTTCCTCTTTATAGGAATGGAGACTACCTCCTGTCCAACAAGGCTCTT
GGATACGAGTACGCCTACCTGTTGGACCCAGGTCATTGCACAACACCAGAAATGCCCTCTGATCTGCAAA
AGACGTGAATATCTGTTCAGACACCCATATCCACTCTGTTCCACACAGGTCAGAGGTTTGTCCAGGAGTT
CTTGACAGAGGTGTAAAAAGTACTCAAAAATTTTACTCAAGTGAAAGTACAAGTACTTAGGGAAAATTTT
ACTCAATTAAAAGTAAAAGTATCTGGCTAGAATCTTACTTGAGTAAAAGTAAAAAAGTACTCCATTAAAA
TTGTACTTGAGTATTAAGGAAGTAAAAGTAAAAGCAAGAAAGAAAACTAGAGATTCTTGTTTAAGCTTTT
AATCTCAAAAAACATTAAATGAAATGCATACAAGGTTTTATCCTGCTTTAGAACTGTTTGTATTTAATTA
TCAAACTATAAGACAGACAATCTAATGCCAGTACACGCTACTCAAAGTTGTAAAACCTCAGATTTAACTT
CAGTAGAAGCTGATTCTCAAAATTGTTAGTGTCAAGCCTAGCTCTTTTGGGGCTGAAAAGCAATCCTGCA
GTGCTGAAAAGCCTCTCACAGGCAGCCGATGCGGGAAGAGGTGTATTAGTCTTGATAGAGAGGCTGCAAA
TAGCAGGAAACGTGAGCAGAGACTCCCTGGTGTCTGAAACACAGGCCAGATGGGCCCTCGAGCAGGAAAC
AGCTATGACCATGATTACGCCAAGCTATCAACTTTGTATAGAAAAGTTGCGCTGCCTGGAATGAATGAAG
CTACACTGGCTGAAATTTGCAAGAAAATCCAATTAGTTGTTGTAGAAATGCTGAGGAATTTTGGTAACAA
CTTAGAGGTATACTTCTCTCCCATCATGGATAACTTTAATACAATTCAATTGACATTTCCCAATGGAAAG
GTCATGACAGTAGCTGAGTTCCAACAAAATGTGCAAAGTATCCTGAGAAGCAACCTAGTTATGATAGCAG
ATGCAATGAAGCAAATCGAAAGTCCTGATGTAGTTCTTAAGAAACTTGGACAAACTTTACAAGAGGTTGT
TGAAAAAGGACAAGAATTTGTGGACAAAATGAATTTAAGTTTATTAGAAGATATTGCCGCGGCCATTAAC
ACGTTCTACCAGGAGCTGATGAAGATCATAGAAGACATTAGTGAGGCAGTCATCTTTGGTTTTTCAATCC
CTGCAATTAAAATATATGAAATTTCTCAAAACATAGGGAAAGTGTTGAATGCAAATAATGGAATACATCA
ATTTGAGCTTCCTCTCCCATTTTTCCAGACAAGTTTGTACAAAAAAGCAGGCTTGATGGTCTTCACACTC
GAAGATTTCGTTGGGGACTGGCGACAGACAGCCGGCTACAACCTGGACCAAGTCCTTGAACAGGGAGGTG
TGTCCAGTTTGTTTCAGAATCTCGGGGTGTCCGTAACTCCGATCCAAAGGATTGTCCTGAGCGGTGAAAA
TGGGCTGAAGATCGACATCCATGTCATCATCCCGTATGAAGGTCTGAGCGGCGACCAAATGGGCCAGATC
GAAAAAATTTTTAAGGTGGTGTACCCTGTGGATGATCATCACTTTAAGGTGATCCTGCACTATGGCACAC
TGGTAATCGACGGGGTTACGCCGAACATGATCGACTATTTCGGACGGCCGTATGAAGGCATCGCCGTGTT
CGACGGCAAAAAGATCACTGTAACAGGGACCCTGTGGAACGGCAACAAAATTATCGACGAGCGCCTGATC
AACCCCGACGGCTCCCTGCTGTTCCGAGTAACCATCAACGGAGTGACCGGCTGGCGGCTGTGCGAACGCA
TTCTGGCGTAAACCCAGCTTTCTTGTACAAAGTGGAATATGGTCATTCTGAACAGAAAGTAAATTAAGTA
AACACTACCATCTTTTGAAATGAACATTCTTGGACATCGAAGCCAATGGACACTTCACTGAAGTATAGTA
CAAACATGTATATAAAGCAATTACTGACTCAAAACATGTCTCATTGTTATGCTGCTCTATTATTCTATTT
GTATAAATGAGGATTGAAATACTAAGCTAGTTATCAAAAATGTCAACTGCAACCTATTGTCATCCTTGTT
CTGTATCCAACATTAATGGCATGATGGATGGGGATCAATAAAGAACTTTTATTATGCAACACGACCCAAT
CTTGTCATTTCTATATTCTAGAAGTGTTTTAAACTAGTTTGGACCATTCAATAATATAATATAATTGAAT
ATACAGGTGTAATAACATGCAACAAAATGAAAAATAAGCAGTGGTACATGGGTACATTTTAGTTTTTTAT
GCAAACTACTGGTGACTTTAAAAAAAAAATTACAAATAAAATATTTTATTCTATTTTTTTCATTAGGAAG
AAAAAAGTTTATCAGAACTTTTGTAGAGGTAAAAAAAACTACTAACATTTTACTCAATCCCATACCTGAA
AAATCTAGTAAATCAATTGCTTTGATTAGTGGTTATTGAACCTTATTTTAACCAGCTTCAGGTTAACACA
TGTTAACTACTCCTTTTTGACATATAAACTGAAAATCATTTAATCTTCATTAAAAATATTTTGGATTTGC
TTACAAACTGATGTCTGCCTTACCCAACTTTATTATACATAGTTGATAATTCACTGGCCGTCGTTTTACG
GTACCATCGATGATGATCCAGACATGATAAGATACATTGATGAGTTTGGACAAACCACAACTAGAATGCA
GTGAAAAAAATGCTTTATTTGTGAAATTTGTGATGCTATTGCTTTATTTGTAACCATTATAAGCTGCAAT
AAACAAGTTAACAACAACAATTGCATTCATTTTATGTTTCAGGTTCAGGGGGAGGTGTGGGAGGTTTTTT
AAAGCAAGTAAAACCTCTACAAATGTGGTATGGCTGATTATGATCCTCTAGATCAGATCTGCGAAGATAC
GGCCACGGGTGCTCTTGATCCTGTGGCTGATTTTGGACTGTGCTGCTCGCAGCTGCTGATGAATCACATA
CTTCCTCCATTTTCTTCCACTGATTGACTGTTATAATTTCCCTAATTTCCAGGTCAAGGTGCTGTGCATT
GTGGTAATAGATGTGACATGACGTCACTTCCAAAGGACCAATGAACATGTCTGACCAATTTCATATAATG
TGAAAACGATTTTCATAGGCAGAATAAATAACATTTAAATTAAACTGGGCATCAGCGCAATTCAATTGGT
TTGGTAATAGCAAGGGAAAATAGAATGAAGTGATCTCCAAAAAATAAGTACTTTTTGACTGTAAATAAAA
TTGTAAGGAGTAAAAAGTACTTTTTTTTCTAAAAAAATGTAATTAAGTAAAAGTAAAAGTATTGATTTTT
AATTGTACTCAAGTAAAGTAAAAATCCCCAAAAATAATACTTAAGTACAGTAATCAAGTAAAATTACTCA
AGTACTTTACACCTCTGGTTCTTGACCCCCTACCTTCAGCAAGCCCAGCAGATCCACTAGTTCTAGAGCG
GCCGCCACCGCGGTGGAGCTCCAGCTTTTGTTCCCTTTAGTGAGGGTTAATTGCGCGCTTGGCGTAATCA
TGGTCATAGCTGTTTCCTGTGTGAAATTGTTATCCGCTCACAATTCCACACAACATACGAGCCGGAAGCA
TAAAGTGTAAAGCCTGGGGTGCCTAATGAGTGAGCTAACTCACATTAATTGCGTTGCGCTCACTGCCCGC
TTTCCAGTCGGGAAACCTGTCGTGCCAGCTGCATTAATGAATCGGCCAACGCGCGGGGAGAGGCGGTTTG
CGTATTGGGCGCTCTTCCGCTTCCTCGCTCACTGACTCGCTGCGCTCGGTCGTTCGGCTGCGGCGAGCGG
TATCAGCTCACTCAAAGGCGGTAATACGGTTATCCACAGAATCAGGGGATAACGCAGGAAAGAACATGTG
AGCAAAAGGCCAGCAAAAGGCCAGGAACCGTAAAAAGGCCGCGTTGCTGGCGTTTTTCCATAGGCTCCGC
CCCCCTGACGAGCATCACAAAAATCGACGCTCAAGTCAGAGGTGGCGAAACCCGACAGGACTATAAAGAT
ACCAGGCGTTTCCCCCTGGAAGCTCCCTCGTGCGCTCTCCTGTTCCGACCCTGCCGCTTACCGGATACCT
GTCCGCCTTTCTCCCTTCGGGAAGCGTGGCGCTTTCTCATAGCTCACGCTGTAGGTATCTCAGTTCGGTG
TAGGTCGTTCGCTCCAAGCTGGGCTGTGTGCACGAACCCCCCGTTCAGCCCGACCGCTGCGCCTTATCCG
GTAACTATCGTCTTGAGTCCAACCCGGTAAGACACGACTTATCGCCACTGGCAGCAGCCACTGGTAACAG
GATTAGCAGAGCGAGGTATGTAGGCGGTGCTACAGAGTTCTTGAAGTGGTGGCCTAACTACGGCTACACT
AGAAGGACAGTATTTGGTATCTGCGCTCTGCTGAAGCCAGTTACCTTCGGAAAAAGAGTTGGTAGCTCTT
GATCCGGCAAACAAACCACCGCTGGTAGCGGTGGTTTTTTTGTTTGCAAGCAGCAGATTACGCGCAGAAA
AAAAGGATCTCAAGAAGATCCTTTGATCTTTTCTACGGGGTCTGACGCTCAGTGGAACGAAAACTCACGT
TAAGGGATTTTGGTCATGAGATTATCAAAAAGGATCTTCACCTAGATCCTTTTAAATTAAAAATGAAGTT
TTAAATCAATCTAAAGTATATATGAGTAAACTTGGTCTGACAGTTACCAATGCTTAATCAGTGAGGCACC
TATCTCAGCGATCTGTCTATTTCGTTCATCCATAGTTGCCTGACTCCCCGTCGTGTAGATAACTACGATA
CGGGAGGGCTTACCATCTGGCCCCAGTGCTGCAATGATACCGCGAGACCCACGCTCACCGGCTCCAGATT
TATCAGCAATAAACCAGCCAGCCGGAAGGGCCGAGCGCAGAAGTGGTCCTGCAACTTTATCCGCCTCCAT
CCAGTCTATTAATTGTTGCCGGGAAGCTAGAGTAAGTAGTTCGCCAGTTAATAGTTTGCGCAACGTTGTT
GCCATTGCTACAGGCATCGTGGTGTCACGCTCGTCGTTTGGTATGGCTTCATTCAGCTCCGGTTCCCAAC
GATCAAGGCGAGTTACATGATCCCCCATGTTGTGCAAAAAAGCGGTTAGCTCCTTCGGTCCTCCGATCGT
TGTCAGAAGTAAGTTGGCCGCAGTGTTATCACTCATGGTTATGGCAGCACTGCATAATTCTCTTACTGTC
ATGCCATCCGTAAGATGCTTTTCTGTGACTGGTGAGTACTCAACCAAGTCATTCTGAGAATAGTGTATGC
GGCGACCGAGTTGCTCTTGCCCGGCGTCAATACGGGATAATACCGCGCCACATAGCAGAACTTTAAAAGT
GCTCATCATTGGAAAACGTTCTTCGGGGCGAAAACTCTCAAGGATCTTACCGCTGTTGAGATCCAGTTCG
ATGTAACCCACTCGTGCACCCAACTGATCTTCAGCATCTTTTACTTTCACCAGCGTTTCTGGGTGAGCAA
AAACAGGAAGGCAAAATGCCGCAAAAAAGGGAATAAGGGCGACACGGAAATGTTGAATACTCATACTCTT
CCTTTTTCAATATTATTGAAGCATTTATCAGGGTTATTGTCTCATGAGCGGATACATATTTGAATGTATT
TAGAAAAATAAACAAATAGGGGTTCCGCGCACATTTCCCCGAAAAGTG
Features (pLannotate 1.2.2; 19 found; start..end, strand, type, name):
      7..228     -  rep_origin     M13 ori (fragment) (sequence partly withheld): M13 bacteriophage origin of replication; arrow indicates direction of (+) strand synthesis
    228..515     +  CDS            tyr (fragment) (sequence partly withheld): TYRO_ORYLA - Also known as tyro. Experimental evidence at transcript level: Swiss-Prot protein existence level 2. This is a copper-containing oxidase that functions in the formation of pigments such as melanins and other polyphenolic compounds. From Oryzias latipes (Japanese rice fish) (Japanese killifish).
   1097..1117    +  protein_bind   attB4: mutant version of attB; core recombination site for the Gateway® BP reaction BP Clonase™
   1657..1681    +  protein_bind   attB1: mutant version of attB; recombination site for the Gateway® BP reaction BP Clonase™
   1684..2199    +  CDS            Nluc: NanoLuc® luciferase human codon-optimized
   2203..2223    -  protein_bind   attB2: mutant version of attB; core recombination site for the Gateway® BP reaction BP Clonase™
   2983..3003    -  protein_bind   attB3: mutant version of attB; core recombination site for the Gateway® BP reaction BP Clonase™
   3007..3027    +  CDS            lacZα (fragment): LacZα fragment of β-galactosidase; lacZ fragment
   3043..3177    -  polyA_signal   SV40 poly(A) signal: SV40 polyadenylation signal
   3200..3283    -  CDS            large T antigen (fragment): large T antigen from SV40 (simian virus 40)
   3849..3889    -  misc_feature   MCS (fragment): pBluescript multiple cloning site
   3902..3920    -  promoter       T3 promoter: promoter for bacteriophage T3 RNA polymerase
   3965..3981    -  protein_bind   lac operator: The lac repressor binds to the lac operator to inhibit transcription in E. coli. This inhibition can be relieved by adding lactose or isopropyl-β-D-thiogalactopyranoside (IPTG). lac repressor encoded by lacI
   3989..4019    -  promoter       lac promoter: promoter for the E. coli lac operon
   4034..4055    -  protein_bind   CAP binding site: CAP binding activates transcription in the presence of cAMP. E. coli catabolite activator protein
   4068..4160    -  CDS            lacI (fragment): lac repressor; lacI; The lac repressor binds to the lac operator to inhibit transcription in E. coli. This inhibition can be relieved by adding lactose or isopropyl-β-D-thiogalactopyranoside (IPTG).
   4343..4931    -  rep_origin     ori: high-copy-number ColE1/pMB1/pBR322/pUC origin of replication
   5102..5962    -  CDS            AmpR: β-lactamase; bla; confers resistance to ampicillin, carbenicillin, and related antibiotics
   5963..6067    -  promoter       AmpR promoter: bla
