>Addgene plasmid #128692 | pDestTol2pA2-LA-nanoLuc-RA | addgene full sequence | sequence record 251298 | Addgene NGS Result
ATCTGTTCAGACACCCATATCCACTCTGTTCCACACAGGTCAGAGGTTTGTCCAGGAGTTCTTGACAGAG
GTGTAAAAAGTACTCAAAAATTTTACTCAAGTGAAAGTACAAGTACTTAGGGAAAATTTTACTCAATTAA
AAGTAAAAGTATCTGGCTAGAATCTTACTTGAGTAAAAGTAAAAAAGTACTCCATTAAAATTGTACTTGA
GTATTAAGGAAGTAAAAGTAAAAGCAAGAAAGAAAACTAGAGATTCTTGTTTAAGCTTTTAATCTCAAAA
AACATTAAATGAAATGCATACAAGGTTTTATCCTGCTTTAGAACTGTTTGTATTTAATTATCAAACTATA
AGACAGACAATCTAATGCCAGTACACGCTACTCAAAGTTGTAAAACCTCAGATTTAACTTCAGTAGAAGC
TGATTCTCAAAATTGTTAGTGTCAAGCCTAGCTCTTTTGGGGCTGAAAAGCAATCCTGCAGTGCTGAAAA
GCCTCTCACAGGCAGCCGATGCGGGAAGAGGTGTATTAGTCTTGATAGAGAGGCTGCAAATAGCAGGAAA
CGTGAGCAGAGACTCCCTGGTGTCTGAAACACAGGCCAGATGGGCCCTCGAGCAGGAAACAGCTATGACC
ATGATTACGCCAAGCTATCAACTTTGTATAGAAAAGTTGCGCTGCCTGGAATGAATGAAGCTACACTGGC
TGAAATTTGCAAGAAAATCCAATTAGTTGTTGTAGAAATGCTGAGGAATTTTGGTAACAACTTGGAGGTA
TACTTCTCTCCCATCATGGATAACTTTAATACAATTCAATTGACATTTCCCAATGGAAAGGTCATGACAG
TAGCTGAGTTCCAACAAAATGTGCAGAGTATCCTGAGAAGCAACCTAGTTATGATAGCAGATGCAATGAA
GCAAATCGAAAGTCCTGATGTAGTTCTTAAGAAACTTGGACAAACTTTACAAGAGGTTGTTGAAAAAGGA
CAAGAGTTTGTGGACAAAATGAATTTAAGTTTATTAGAAGATATTGCCGCGGCCATTAACACGTTCTACC
TGGAGCTCATGAAGATCATAGAAGACATTAGTGAGGCAGTCATGTTTGGTTTTTCAATCCCTGCAATTAA
AATATATGAAATGTCTCAAAACATAGAGAAAGTGTTGAACGCAAATAATGGAATACATCAATTTGAGCTT
CCTCTCCCATTTTTCCAGACAAGTTTGTACAAAAAAGCAGGCTTGATGGTCTTCACACTCGAAGATTTCG
TTGGGGACTGGCGACAGACAGCCGGCTACAACCTGGACCAAGTCCTTGAACAGGGAGGTGTGTCCAGTTT
GTTTCAGAATCTCGGGGTGTCCGTAACTCCGATCCAAAGGATTGTCCTGAGCGGTGAAAATGGGCTGAAG
ATCGACATCCATGTCATCATCCCGTATGAAGGTCTGAGCGGCGACCAAATGGGCCAGATCGAAAAAATTT
TTAAGGTGGTGTACCCTGTGGATGATCATCACTTTAAGGTGATCCTGCACTATGGCACACTGGTAATCGA
CGGGGTTACGCCGAACATGATCGACTATTTCGGACGGCCGTATGAAGGCATCGCCGTGTTCGACGGCAAA
AAGATCACTGTAACAGGGACCCTGTGGAACGGCAACAAAATTATCGACGAGCGCCTGATCAACCCCGACG
GCTCCCTGCTGTTCCGAGTAACCATCAACGGAGTGACCGGCTGGCGGCTGTGCGAACGCATTCTGGCGTA
AACCCAGCTTTCTTGTACAAAGTGGAATATGGTCATTCTGAACAGAAAGTAAACTAAGTAAACACTACCA
TATTTTGAAATGAACATTCTTGGACATCGAAGCCAATGGACACTTCACTGAAGTATAGTACAAACATGTA
TATAAAGCAATTACTGACTCAAAACATGTCTCATTGTTATGCTGCTCTATTATTCTATTTGTATAAATGA
GGATTGAAATACTAAGCTAGTTATCAAAAATGCCACCTGCAACCTATTGTCATCCTTGTTCTGTATCCAA
CATTAATGGCATGATGGATGGGGATCAATAAAGAACTTTTATTATGCAACACGACCCAATCTTGTCATTT
CTATATTCTAGAAGTGTTTTACACTAGTTTGGACCATTCAATAATATAATATAATTGAATATACAGGTGT
AATAACATGCAACAAAATGTAAAATAAGCAGTGGTACATGGGTACATTTTAGTTTTTTATGCAAACTACT
GGTGACTTTAAAAAAAAAATTACAAATAAAATATTTTATTCTATTTTTTTCATTAGGAAGAAAAAAGTTT
ATCAGAACTTTTGTAGAGGTAAAAAAAACTACTAACATTTTACTCAATCCCATACCTGAAAAATCTAGTA
AATCAATTGCTTTGATTAGTGGTTATTGAACCTTATTTTAACCAGCTTCAGGTTAACACATGTTAACTAC
TCCTTTTTGACATATAAACTGAAAATCATTTAATCTTCATTAAAAATATTTTGGATTTGCTTACAAACTG
ATGTCTGCCTTACCCAACTTTATTATACATAGTTGATAATTCACTGGCCGTCGTTTTACGGTACCATCGA
TGATGATCCAGACATGATAAGATACATTGATGAGTTTGGACAAACCACAACTAGAATGCAGTGAAAAAAA
TGCTTTATTTGTGAAATTTGTGATGCTATTGCTTTATTTGTAACCATTATAAGCTGCAATAAACAAGTTA
ACAACAACAATTGCATTCATTTTATGTTTCAGGTTCAGGGGGAGGTGTGGGAGGTTTTTTAAAGCAAGTA
AAACCTCTACAAATGTGGTATGGCTGATTATGATCCTCTAGATCAGATCTGCGAAGATACGGCCACGGGT
GCTCTTGATCCTGTGGCTGATTTTGGACTGTGCTGCTCGCAGCTGCTGATGAATCACATACTTCCTCCAT
TTTCTTCCACTGATTGACTGTTATAATTTCCCTAATTTCCAGGTCAAGGTGCTGTGCATTGTGGTAATAG
ATGTGACATGACGTCACTTCCAAAGGACCAATGAACATGTCTGACCAATTTCATATAATGTGAAAACGAT
TTTCATAGGCAGAATAAATAACATTTAAATTAAACTGGGCATCAGCGCAATTCAATTGGTTTGGTAATAG
CAAGGGAAAATAGAATGAAGTGATCTCCAAAAAATAAGTACTTTTTGACTGTAAATAAAATTGTAAGGAG
TAAAAAGTACTTTTTTTTCTAAAAAAATGTAATTAAGTAAAAGTAAAAGTATTGATTTTTAATTGTACTC
AAGTAAAGTAAAAATCCCCAAAAATAATACTTAAGTACAGTAATCAAGTAAAATTACTCAAGTACTTTAC
ACCTCTGGTTCTTGACCCCCTACCTTCAGCAAGCCCAGCAGATCCACTAGTTCTAGAGCGGCCGCCACCG
CGGTGGAGCTCCAGCTTTTGTTCCCTTTAGTGAGGGTTAATTGCGCGCTTGGCGTAATCATGGTCATAGC
TGTTTCCTGTGTGAAATTGTTATCCGCTCACAATTCCACACAACATACGAGCCGGAAGCATAAAGTGTAA
AGCCTGGGGTGCCTAATGAGTGAGCTAACTCACATTAATTGCGTTGCGCTCACTGCCCGCTTTCCAGTCG
GGAAACCTGTCGTGCCAGCTGCATTAATGAATCGGCCAACGCGCGGGGAGAGGCGGTTTGCGTATTGGGC
GCTCTTCCGCTTCCTCGCTCACTGACTCGCTGCGCTCGGTCGTTCGGCTGCGGCGAGCGGTATCAGCTCA
CTCAAAGGCGGTAATACGGTTATCCACAGAATCAGGGGATAACGCAGGAAAGAACATGTGAGCAAAAGGC
CAGCAAAAGGCCAGGAACCGTAAAAAGGCCGCGTTGCTGGCGTTTTTCCATAGGCTCCGCCCCCCTGACG
AGCATCACAAAAATCGACGCTCAAGTCAGAGGTGGCGAAACCCGACAGGACTATAAAGATACCAGGCGTT
TCCCCCTGGAAGCTCCCTCGTGCGCTCTCCTGTTCCGACCCTGCCGCTTACCGGATACCTGTCCGCCTTT
CTCCCTTCGGGAAGCGTGGCGCTTTCTCATAGCTCACGCTGTAGGTATCTCAGTTCGGTGTAGGTCGTTC
GCTCCAAGCTGGGCTGTGTGCACGAACCCCCCGTTCAGCCCGACCGCTGCGCCTTATCCGGTAACTATCG
TCTTGAGTCCAACCCGGTAAGACACGACTTATCGCCACTGGCAGCAGCCACTGGTAACAGGATTAGCAGA
GCGAGGTATGTAGGCGGTGCTACAGAGTTCTTGAAGTGGTGGCCTAACTACGGCTACACTAGAAGAACAG
TATTTGGTATCTGCGCTCTGCTGAAGCCAGTTACCTTCGGAAAAAGAGTTGGTAGCTCTTGATCCGGCAA
ACAAACCACCGCTGGTAGCGGTGGTTTTTTTGTTTGCAAGCAGCAGATTACGCGCAGAAAAAAAGGATCT
CAAGAAGATCCTTTGATCTTTTCTACGGGGTCTGACGCTCAGTGGAACGAAAACTCACGTTAAGGCATTT
TGGTCATGAGATTATCAAAAAGGATCTTCACCTAGATCCTTTTAAATTAAAAATGAAGTTTTAAATCAAT
CTAAAGTATATATGAGTAAACTTGGTCTGACAGTTACCAATGCTTAATAAGTGAGGCACCTATCTCAGCG
ATCTGTCTATTTCGTTCATCCATAGTTGCCTGACTCCCCGTCGTGTAGATAACTACGATACGGGAGGGCT
TACCATCTGGCCCCAGTGCTGCAATGATACCGCGAGACCCACGCTCACCGGCTCCAGATTTATCAGCAAT
AAACCAGCCAGCCGGAAGGGCCGAGCGCAGAAGTGGTCCTGCAACTTTATCCGCCTCCATCCAGTCTATT
AATTGTTGCCGGGAAGCTAGAGTAAGTAGTTCGCCAGTTAATAGTTTGCGCAACGTTGTTGCCATTGCTA
CAGGCATCGTGGTGTCACGCTCGTCGTTTGGTATGGCTTCATTCAGCTCCGGTTCCCAACGATCAAGGCG
AGTTACATGATCCCCCATGTTGTGCAAAAAAGCGGTTAGCTCCTTCGGTCCTCCGATCGTTGTCAGAAGT
AAGTTGGCCGCAGTGTTATCACTCATGGTTATGGCAGCACTGCATAATTCTCTTACTGTCATGCCATCCG
TAAGATGCTTTTCTGTGACTGGTGAGTACTCAACCAAGTCATTCTGAGAATAGTGTATGCGGCGACCGAG
TTGCTCTTGCCCGGCGTCAATACGGGATAATACCGCGCCACATAGCAGAACTTTAAAAGTGCTCATCATT
GGAAAACGTTCTTCGGGGCGAAAACTCTCAAGGATCTTACCGCTGTTGAGATCCAGTTCGATGTAACCCA
CTCGTGCACCCAACTGATCTTCAGCATCTTTTACTTTCACCAGCGTTTCTGGGTGAGCAAAAACAGGAAG
GCAAAATGCCGCAAAAAAGGGAATAAGGGCGACACGGAAATGTTGAATACTCATACTCTTCCTTTTTCAA
TATTATTGAAGCATTTATCAGGGTTATTGTCTCATGAGCGGATACATATTTGAATGTATTTAGAAAAATA
AACAAATAGGGGTTCCGCGCACATTTCCCCGAAAAGTGCCACCTAAATTGTAAGCGTTAATATTTTGTTA
AAATTCGCGTTAAATTTTTGTTAAATCAGCTCATTTTTTAACCAATAGGCCGAAATCGGCAAAATCCCTT
ATAAATCAAAAGAATAGACCGAGATAGGGT
[37 nt withheld, positions 5771-5807]
AAAGAACGTGGACTCCAACGTCAAAGG
[32 nt withheld, positions 5835-5866]
GCTGGCTAAGAACTCATCAGCCTCCCCGGTCCATCTACCCACGTACCAATGCACCAATTGGCCACAATGA
CGGCTACTACATGGTGCCATTCCTTCCTCTTTATAGGAATGGAGACTACCTCCTGTCCAACAATGCTCTT
GGATACGAGTACGCCTACCTGTTGGACCCAGGTCATTGCACAACACCAGAAATGCCCTCTGATCTGCAAA
AGACGTGAAT
Features (pLannotate 1.2.2; 19 found; start..end, strand, type, name):
    649..669     +  protein_bind   attB4: mutant version of attB; core recombination site for the Gateway® BP reaction BP Clonase™
   1209..1233    +  protein_bind   attB1: mutant version of attB; recombination site for the Gateway® BP reaction BP Clonase™
   1236..1751    +  CDS            Nluc: NanoLuc® luciferase human codon-optimized
   1755..1775    -  protein_bind   attB2: mutant version of attB; core recombination site for the Gateway® BP reaction BP Clonase™
   2535..2555    -  protein_bind   attB3: mutant version of attB; core recombination site for the Gateway® BP reaction BP Clonase™
   2559..2579    +  CDS            lacZα (fragment): LacZα fragment of β-galactosidase; lacZ fragment
   2595..2729    -  polyA_signal   SV40 poly(A) signal: SV40 polyadenylation signal
   2752..2835    -  CDS            large T antigen (fragment): large T antigen from SV40 (simian virus 40)
   3401..3441    -  misc_feature   MCS (fragment): pBluescript multiple cloning site
   3454..3472    -  promoter       T3 promoter: promoter for bacteriophage T3 RNA polymerase
   3517..3533    -  protein_bind   lac operator: The lac repressor binds to the lac operator to inhibit transcription in E. coli. This inhibition can be relieved by adding lactose or isopropyl-β-D-thiogalactopyranoside (IPTG). lac repressor encoded by lacI
   3541..3571    -  promoter       lac promoter: promoter for the E. coli lac operon
   3586..3607    -  protein_bind   CAP binding site: CAP binding activates transcription in the presence of cAMP. E. coli catabolite activator protein
   3620..3712    -  CDS            lacI (fragment): lac repressor; lacI; The lac repressor binds to the lac operator to inhibit transcription in E. coli. This inhibition can be relieved by adding lactose or isopropyl-β-D-thiogalactopyranoside (IPTG).
   3895..4483    -  rep_origin     ori: high-copy-number ColE1/pMB1/pBR322/pUC origin of replication
   4654..5514    -  CDS            AmpR: β-lactamase; bla; confers resistance to ampicillin, carbenicillin, and related antibiotics
   5515..5619    -  promoter       AmpR promoter: bla
   5645..5866    -  rep_origin     M13 ori (fragment) (sequence partly withheld): M13 bacteriophage origin of replication; arrow indicates direction of (+) strand synthesis
   5866..67      +  CDS            tyr (fragment) (across the origin) (sequence partly withheld): TYRO_ORYLA - Also known as tyro. Experimental evidence at transcript level: Swiss-Prot protein existence level 2. This is a copper-containing oxidase that functions in the formation of pigments such as melanins and other polyphenolic compounds. From Oryzias latipes (Japanese rice fish) (Japanese killifish).
