[The description below was written by a language model from this plasmid's Addgene catalogue record and pLannotate feature annotations shown in this document.]
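Description:
pDestTol2pA2-LA-nanoLuc-RA is a homology-directed repair donor plasmid for zebrafish, built by a multisite Gateway LR reaction into the pDestTol2pA2 destination vector. It is designed to promote integration of the NanoLuc luciferase coding sequence at the endogenous apobb.1 locus, so that the luciferase is expressed as a fusion tag on the ApoB protein rather than from a transgene promoter. In E. coli the plasmid replicates from a high-copy ColE1/pUC-type origin and is selected with ampicillin through the bla gene. A fragment of an M13/f1 phage origin and pBluescript-derived lac and T3 promoter remnants are also present in the backbone.

The payload is organised by the Gateway recombination scars. An unannotated segment of roughly 540 bp lies between attB4 and attB1, the human codon-optimised Nluc open reading frame sits between attB1 and attB2, and a second unannotated segment of about 760 bp lies between attB2 and attB3. By name and position, these flanking segments correspond to the left (LA) and right (RA) apobb.1 homology arms, although the annotation software does not label them. No eukaryotic promoter is annotated upstream of Nluc, consistent with a knock-in design that relies on the endogenous gene's regulation. The backbone's SV40 polyadenylation signal lies just beyond attB3. The medaka tyrosinase fragment flagged near the M13 origin probably reflects Tol2 transposon-arm sequence from the backbone, but the Tol2 arms are not explicitly annotated. The record does not state which nuclease or target site is paired with this donor. The two feature tables, from the depositor and from repository sequencing, describe the same 6,086 bp molecule with different start coordinates. The knock-in underlies a luminescent reporter system for monitoring ApoB-containing, atherogenic lipoproteins.
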