Addgene plasmid #128692: pDestTol2pA2-LA-nanoLuc-RA
Purpose: Donor plasmid that promotes integration of the NanoLuc coding sequence at the apobb.1 locus
Depositing lab: Steven Farber. Depositing organization: Carnegie Institution for Science. Publication: The LipoGlo reporter system for sensitive and specific monitoring of atherogenic lipoproteins. Thierer JH, Ekker SC, Farber SA. Nat Commun. 2019 Jul 31;10(1):3426. doi: 10.1038/s41467-019-11259-w. PubMed 31366908.
Backbone
  Vector backbone: pDestTol2pA2
  Backbone manufacturer: Utah Genetics
  Backbone size w/o insert (bp): 5883
  Total vector size (bp): 6086
  Modifications to backbone: Multisite-Gateway assembly reaction (LR)
  Vector type: Multisite-Gateway assembly
Growth in bacteria
  Bacterial resistance: Ampicillin, 100 μg/mL
  Growth temperature: 37°C
  Growth strain: DH5alpha
  Growth instructions: Slow growth and low yield from DH5alpha
  Copy number: Unknown
Gene/Insert
  Gene/Insert name: apobb.1 NanoLuc
  Species: D. rerio (zebrafish)
  Insert size (bp): 1868
  GenBank ID: ENSDARG00000022767
  Tag / fusion protein: NanoLuc
Terms and licenses: Academic/Nonprofit Terms; Industry Terms: Not Available to Industry
How to cite: pDestTol2pA2-LA-nanoLuc-RA was a gift from Steven Farber (Addgene plasmid # 128692 ; http://n2t.net/addgene:128692 ; RRID:Addgene_128692)
